Addgene plasmid #193380: nTALECD for_MSH1 exon5_1397NC
Purpose: nTALECD (1397NC) expression vector
Depositing lab: Shin-ichi Arimura. Depositing organization: The University of Tokyo. Publication: TALE-based C-to-T base editor for multiple homologous genes with flexible precision. Hosoda A, Nakazato I, Okuno M, Itoh T, Takanashi H, Tsutsumi N, Arimura SI. Plant Biotechnol (Tokyo). 2024 Dec 25;41(4):357-365. doi: 10.5511/plantbiotechnology.24.0510a. PubMed 40083573.
Backbone
  Vector backbone: pK7WG2
  Vector type: Plant Expression
Growth in bacteria
  Bacterial resistance: Spectinomycin, 50 μg/mL
  Growth temperature: 37°C
  Growth strain: DH5alpha
  Copy number: High Copy
Gene/Insert
  Gene/Insert name: For specific C-to-T base editing to introduce an amino acid mutation in the coding sequence of AtMSH1.
  Species: Synthetic
  Cloning method: Gateway Cloning
Terms and licenses: Academic/Nonprofit Terms; Industry Terms: Not Available to Industry
Depositor comments: Ti binary vector constructed by multisite Gateway. Please visit https://doi.org/10.1101/2023.02.27.530312 for bioRxiv preprint.
How to cite: nTALECD for_MSH1 exon5_1397NC was a gift from Shin-ichi Arimura (Addgene plasmid # 193380 ; http://n2t.net/addgene:193380 ; RRID:Addgene_193380)
