[The description below was written by a language model from this plasmid's Addgene catalogue record and pLannotate feature annotations shown in this document.]
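Description:
nTALECD for_MSH1 exon5_1397NC is a large (about 21.5 kb) Ti binary plant expression vector built on the pK7WG2 backbone by multisite Gateway cloning, intended for Agrobacterium-mediated T-DNA delivery. In bacteria it is selected with spectinomycin through the aadA (SmR) gene. It carries a high-copy ColE1/pUC-type origin with a bom site for E. coli, and the pVS1 oriV, RepA and StaA functions for maintenance in Agrobacterium. Between the nopaline-type right and left border repeats, a NOS promoter–nptII–NOS terminator cassette provides kanamycin selection of transformed plants. An oleosin coding sequence followed closely by EGFP is also annotated. This looks like a seed-fluorescence marker for spotting transgenic seeds, although the record does not state that purpose.

The payload is a pair of TALE-based cytidine deaminase arms designed for C-to-T base editing that introduces an amino acid change in the coding sequence of Arabidopsis MSH1 (exon 5, per the name). Each arm shows TALE N- and C-terminal scaffold segments (annotated as avrBs3/avrXa10 fragments) flanking an unannotated stretch that presumably holds the target-specific repeat array. The first arm, which begins with an HA-tag fragment, is followed by a DddA double-stranded DNA deaminase fragment and a UGI uracil glycosylase inhibitor, which protects the deaminated base from excision. The second arm also ends in UGI across the plasmid's numbering origin, but its deaminase portion is not annotated. "1397NC" presumably refers to the split-DddA configuration, in which the two halves reconstitute activity only when both TALEs bind adjacent sites.

The two units are separated by attB sites, with an HSP18.2 terminator after the first and a CaMV poly(A) signal after the second. No promoter is annotated for them. Identical Arabidopsis genomic regions sit upstream of each arm (detected as HST fragments) and probably supply the promoters, but the record does not name them.
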