Features (pLannotate 1.2.2; 42 found; start..end, strand, type, name):
      1..249     +  CDS            UGI: UNGI_BPPB2 - Experimental evidence at protein level: Swiss-Prot protein existence level 1. This protein binds specifically and reversibly to the host uracil-DNA glycosylase, preventing removal of uracil residues from PBS2 DNA by the host uracil-excision repair system. From Bacillus phage PBS2 (Bacteriophage PBS2).
    274..298     -  protein_bind   attB2: mutant version of attB; recombination site for the Gateway® BP reaction BP Clonase™
    369..528     +  polyA_signal   CaMV poly(A) signal (fragment): cauliflower mosaic virus polyadenylation signal
    996..1520    -  CDS            MSR4 (fragment): MSRA4_ARATH - Also known as PMSR, PMSR4. Experimental evidence at protein level: Swiss-Prot protein existence level 1. Catalyzes the reduction of methionine sulfoxide (MetSO) to methionine in proteins. Plays a protective role against oxidative stress by restoring activity to proteins that have been inactivated by methionine oxidation. Prevents the methionine sulfoxidation of the heat shock protein HSP21 and its subsequent inactivation. MSRA family specifically reduces the MetSO S-enantiomer. From Arabidopsis thaliana (Mouse-ear cress).
   2062..2778    +  CDS            OLEO2_BRANA: Experimental evidence at protein level: Swiss-Prot protein existence level 1. May have a structural role to stabilize the lipid body during desiccation of the seed by preventing coalescence of the oil. Probably interacts with both lipid and phospholipid moieties of lipid bodies. May also provide recognition signals for specific lipase anchorage in lipolysis during seedling growth. From Brassica napus (Rape).
   2796..2820    -  protein_bind   attB2: mutant version of attB; recombination site for the Gateway® BP reaction BP Clonase™
   2833..3546    +  CDS            EGFP: EGFP is a basic (constitutively fluorescent) green fluorescent protein published in 1996, derived from Aequorea victoria. It is reported to be a rapidly-maturing weak dimer with moderate acid sensitivity.
   3556..3632    +  CDS            GUS (fragment): β-glucuronidase; uidA (or gusA) from E. coli
   3627..3723    +  CDS            GUS (fragment): β-glucuronidase; uidA (or gusA) from E. coli
   3800..3959    +  polyA_signal   CaMV poly(A) signal (fragment): cauliflower mosaic virus polyadenylation signal
   4072..4251    +  promoter       NOS promoter: nopaline synthase promoter
   4285..5076    +  CDS            neo: KKA2_KLEPN - Also known as kan, nptII. Experimental evidence at protein level: Swiss-Prot protein existence level 1. Resistance to kanamycin, neomycin, paromomycin, ribostamycin, butirosin and gentamicin B. From Klebsiella pneumoniae.
   5119..5371    +  terminator     NOS terminator: nopaline synthase terminator and poly(A) signal
   5464..5488    -  misc_feature   LB T-DNA repeat: left border repeat from nopaline C58 T-DNA
   5747..5770    +  promoter       Pc promoter (fragment): intI1 (promoter lies within the coding sequence); class 1 integron promoter
   5946..6002    +  CDS            GmR (fragment): gentamycin acetyltransferase; aacC1; confers resistance to gentamycin
   6013..6800    +  CDS            SmR (fragment): aminoglycoside adenylyltransferase (Murphy, 1985); aadA; confers resistance to spectinomycin and streptomycin
   7046..7634    +  rep_origin     ori: high-copy-number ColE1/pMB1/pBR322/pUC origin of replication
   7820..7960    -  misc_feature   bom: basis of mobility region from pBR322
   8062..8101    -  CDS            rop (fragment): Rop protein, which maintains plasmids at low copy number; rop
   8304..8498    -  rep_origin     pVS1 oriV: origin of replication for the Pseudomonas plasmid pVS1 (Heeb et al., 2000)
   8564..9637    -  CDS            pVS1 RepA: replication protein from the Pseudomonas plasmid pVS1 (Heeb et al., 2000)
  10066..10695   -  CDS            pVS1 StaA: stability protein from the Pseudomonas plasmid pVS1 (Heeb et al., 2000)
  11255..11656   -  CDS            Y4CG_SINFN (fragment): Protein inferred from homology: Swiss-Prot protein existence level 3. From Sinorhizobium fredii (strain NBRC 101917 / NGR234).
  12026..12050   -  misc_feature   RB T-DNA repeat: right border repeat from nopaline C58 T-DNA
  12136..12507   +  CDS            HST (fragment): HSTC_ARATH - Also known as HPT2, VTE2-2. Experimental evidence at protein level: Swiss-Prot protein existence level 1. Involved in the synthesis of plastoquinone-9. Can use both homogentisic acid and 2,5-dihydroxyphenylacetic acid gamma-lactone as prenyl acceptors, and solanesyl diphosphate > farnesyl diphosphate > geranylgeranyl diphosphate >> phytyl diphosphate as prenyl donors. Do not catalyze the decardoxylation of homogentisate uncoupled from prenylation. From Arabidopsis thaliana (Mouse-ear cress).
  12659..12742   +  CDS            HST (fragment): HSTC_ARATH - Also known as HPT2, VTE2-2. Experimental evidence at protein level: Swiss-Prot protein existence level 1. Involved in the synthesis of plastoquinone-9. Can use both homogentisic acid and 2,5-dihydroxyphenylacetic acid gamma-lactone as prenyl acceptors, and solanesyl diphosphate > farnesyl diphosphate > geranylgeranyl diphosphate >> phytyl diphosphate as prenyl donors. Do not catalyze the decardoxylation of homogentisate uncoupled from prenylation. From Arabidopsis thaliana (Mouse-ear cress).
  13008..13082   +  CDS            HST (fragment): HSTC_ARATH - Also known as HPT2, VTE2-2. Experimental evidence at protein level: Swiss-Prot protein existence level 1. Involved in the synthesis of plastoquinone-9. Can use both homogentisic acid and 2,5-dihydroxyphenylacetic acid gamma-lactone as prenyl acceptors, and solanesyl diphosphate > farnesyl diphosphate > geranylgeranyl diphosphate >> phytyl diphosphate as prenyl donors. Do not catalyze the decardoxylation of homogentisate uncoupled from prenylation. From Arabidopsis thaliana (Mouse-ear cress).
  13808..13832   +  protein_bind   attB1: mutant version of attB; recombination site for the Gateway® BP reaction BP Clonase™
  13835..13861   +  CDS            3xHA (fragment): three tandem HA epitope tags
  13871..14377   +  CDS            avrBs3 (fragment): AVRB3_XANEU - Experimental evidence at protein level: Swiss-Prot protein existence level 1. Avirulence protein. Acts as a transcription factor in C.annuum plants. In susceptible plants lacking the Bs3 resistance gene induces expression of a number of genes, including genes homologous to a family of auxin-induced genes, alpha-expansin genes, pectate lyase, anthocyanidin glucoside rhamnosyl transferase and at least one transcription factor, UPA20. Their expression leads to plant hypertrophy in mesophyll cells, probably mainly mediated by UPA20 (PubMed:17962565). In resistant plants induces the h
  15968..16087   +  CDS            avrBs3 (fragment): AVRB3_XANEU - Experimental evidence at protein level: Swiss-Prot protein existence level 1. Avirulence protein. Acts as a transcription factor in C.annuum plants. In susceptible plants lacking the Bs3 resistance gene induces expression of a number of genes, including genes homologous to a family of auxin-induced genes, alpha-expansin genes, pectate lyase, anthocyanidin glucoside rhamnosyl transferase and at least one transcription factor, UPA20. Their expression leads to plant hypertrophy in mesophyll cells, probably mainly mediated by UPA20 (PubMed:17962565). In resistant plants induces the h
  16088..16423   +  CDS            dddA (fragment): DDDA_BURC1 - Experimental evidence at protein level: Swiss-Prot protein existence level 1. Toxic component of a toxin-immunity protein module, which functions as a cellular contact-dependent growth inhibition (CDI) system. CDI modules allow bacteria to communicate with and inhibit the growth of closely related neighboring bacteria in a contact-dependent fashion. Bacteria that have this module inhibit or kill bacteria without it, giving them a growth advantage. Probably specifically inhibited by cognate immunity protein DddI (Probable). The C-terminal 163 residue fragment has double-stranded DN
  16433..16681   +  CDS            UGI: UNGI_BPPB2 - Experimental evidence at protein level: Swiss-Prot protein existence level 1. This protein binds specifically and reversibly to the host uracil-DNA glycosylase, preventing removal of uracil residues from PBS2 DNA by the host uracil-excision repair system. From Bacillus phage PBS2 (Bacteriophage PBS2).
  16710..16730   -  protein_bind   attB4: mutant version of attB; core recombination site for the Gateway® BP reaction BP Clonase™
  16735..16983   +  terminator     HSP terminator: efficient transcription terminator from the Arabidopsis thaliana heat shock protein 18.2 gene (Nagaya et al., 2010)
  17570..17941   +  CDS            HST (fragment): HSTC_ARATH - Also known as HPT2, VTE2-2. Experimental evidence at protein level: Swiss-Prot protein existence level 1. Involved in the synthesis of plastoquinone-9. Can use both homogentisic acid and 2,5-dihydroxyphenylacetic acid gamma-lactone as prenyl acceptors, and solanesyl diphosphate > farnesyl diphosphate > geranylgeranyl diphosphate >> phytyl diphosphate as prenyl donors. Do not catalyze the decardoxylation of homogentisate uncoupled from prenylation. From Arabidopsis thaliana (Mouse-ear cress).
  18093..18176   +  CDS            HST (fragment): HSTC_ARATH - Also known as HPT2, VTE2-2. Experimental evidence at protein level: Swiss-Prot protein existence level 1. Involved in the synthesis of plastoquinone-9. Can use both homogentisic acid and 2,5-dihydroxyphenylacetic acid gamma-lactone as prenyl acceptors, and solanesyl diphosphate > farnesyl diphosphate > geranylgeranyl diphosphate >> phytyl diphosphate as prenyl donors. Do not catalyze the decardoxylation of homogentisate uncoupled from prenylation. From Arabidopsis thaliana (Mouse-ear cress).
  18442..18516   +  CDS            HST (fragment): HSTC_ARATH - Also known as HPT2, VTE2-2. Experimental evidence at protein level: Swiss-Prot protein existence level 1. Involved in the synthesis of plastoquinone-9. Can use both homogentisic acid and 2,5-dihydroxyphenylacetic acid gamma-lactone as prenyl acceptors, and solanesyl diphosphate > farnesyl diphosphate > geranylgeranyl diphosphate >> phytyl diphosphate as prenyl donors. Do not catalyze the decardoxylation of homogentisate uncoupled from prenylation. From Arabidopsis thaliana (Mouse-ear cress).
  19231..19251   +  protein_bind   attB3: mutant version of attB; core recombination site for the Gateway® BP reaction BP Clonase™
  19311..19817   +  CDS            avrXa10 (fragment): AVX10_XANOO - Experimental evidence at protein level: Swiss-Prot protein existence level 1. Avirulence protein. Induces the hypersensitive response (HR)in rice plants carrying the resistance gene Xa10. Activity depends on the presence of the core repeat domains; replacement with repeat domains from other proteins (AvrBs3 of X.euvesicatoria (AC P14727) or AvrXa7 of this organism) does not elicit the HR. Probably acts as a transcription factor in its host plant (rice) to induce plant resistance or disease. From Xanthomonas oryzae pv. oryzae.
  21306..21452   +  CDS            avrBs3 (fragment): AVRB3_XANEU - Experimental evidence at protein level: Swiss-Prot protein existence level 1. Avirulence protein. Acts as a transcription factor in C.annuum plants. In susceptible plants lacking the Bs3 resistance gene induces expression of a number of genes, including genes homologous to a family of auxin-induced genes, alpha-expansin genes, pectate lyase, anthocyanidin glucoside rhamnosyl transferase and at least one transcription factor, UPA20. Their expression leads to plant hypertrophy in mesophyll cells, probably mainly mediated by UPA20 (PubMed:17962565). In resistant plants induces the h
>Addgene plasmid #193380 | nTALECD for_MSH1 exon5_1397NC | addgene full sequence | sequence record 381701 | Addgene NGS Result
ACCAATCTTTCCGACATTATCGAGAAGGAAACAGGTAAACAACTCGTAATCCAAGAAAGCATACTGATGC
TTCCTGAAGAGGTTGAAGAGGTCATAGGGAACAAACCTGAAAGCGACATTTTGGTTCATACTGCCTATGA
TGAGTCTACAGATGAGAACGTGATGTTGCTAACCTCAGATGCACCTGAATACAAGCCATGGGCTTTAGTG
ATTCAGGATTCGAATGGAGAGAACAAGATCAAGATGCTCTGATAACTCGAGCGATCCTCTAGAACCCAGC
TTTCTTGTACAAAGTGGTGATATCCCGCGGCCATGCTAGAGTCCGCAAAAATCACCAGTCTCTCTCTACA
AATCTATCTCTCTCTATTTTTCTCCAGAATAATGTGTGAGTAGTTCCCAGATAAGGGAATTAGGGTTCTT
ATAGGGTTTCGCTCATGTGTTGAGCATATAAGAAACCCTTAGTATGTATTTGTATTTGTAAAATACTTCT
ATCAATAAAATTTCTAATTCCTAAAACCAAAATCCAGTGACCTGCAGGCATGCGACGTCGGGCCCTCTAG
AGGATCCCCGGCACCCTACTTAGATCAACACATAAAAGTTAGTAAGTGAAGAACCACAACAACAACACTA
GATTCATCTTCAAGTGTATGTAGGTATAGTAACATGAACAAGAACAGACTCAAGTACAAGATCGCATACG
AAAATGGAAATGGCAATGTCACTTCCACATAATCAAACACGAATCCTCATATCAACAAGGCCTGAGATTC
TAACTAGCTCATAACAACTTAGCCAATAGTTACTTGAGACTACCAAATGTATGTAGAACTAAAGACTAAG
GGACAGAGAGTTCGTCTAAACAGGTGAATCTAGTCGTTGTTATCTAATAAACAATTCAGCCCCAAATGCA
GAACACACATAGAGCTCTCTATTGATTCAAATTACGATCTGATACTGATAACGTCTAGATTTTTAGGGTT
AAAGCAATCAATCACCTGACGATTCAAGGTGGTTGGATCATGACGATTCCAGAAAACATCAAGCAAGCTC
TCAAAGCTACACTCTTTGGGATCATACTGAACTCTAACAACCTCGTTATGTCCCGTAGTGCCAGTACAGA
CATCCTCGTAACTCGGATTGTGCACGATGCCATGGCTATACCCAACCTCGGTCTTGGTCACACCAGGAAC
TCTCTGGTAAGCTAGCTCCACTCCCCAGAAACAACCGGCGCCAAATTGCGCGAATTGCTGACCTGAAGAC
GGAACATCATCGTCGGGTCCTTGGGCGATTGCGGCGGAAGATGGGTCAGCTTGGGCTTGAGGACGAGACC
CGAATCCGAGTCTGTTGAAAAGGTTGTTCATTGGGGATTTGTATACGGAGATTGGTCGTCGAGAGGTTTG
AGGGAAAGGACAAATGGGTTTGGCTCTGGAGAAAGAGAGTGCGGCTTTAGAGAGAGAATTGAGAGGTTTA
GAGAGAGATGCGGCGGCGATGAGCGGAGGAGAGACGACGAGGACCTGCATTATCAAAGCAGTGACGTGGT
GAAATTTGGAACTTTTAAGAGGCAGATAGATTTATTATTTGTATCCATTTTCTTCATTGTTCTAGAATGT
CGCGGAACAAATTTTAAAACTAAATCCTAAATTTTTCTAATTTTGTTGCCAATAGTGGATATGTGGGCCG
TATAGAAGGAATCTATTGAAGGCCCAAACCCATACTGACGAGCCCAAAGGTTCGTTTTGCGTTTTATGTT
TCGGTTCGATGCCAACGCCACATTCTGAGCTAGGCAAAAAACAAACGTGTCTTTGAATAGACTCCTCTCG
TTAACACATGCAGCGGCTGCATGGTGACGCCATTAACACGTGGCCTACAATTGCATGATGTCTCCATTGA
CACGTGACTTCTCGTCTCCTTTCTTAATATATCTAACAAACACTCCTACCTCTTCCAAAATATATACACA
TCTTTTTGATCAATCTCTCATTCAAAATCTCATTCTCTCTAGTAAACAAGAACAAAAAAATGGCGGATAC
AGCTAGAGGAACCCATCACGATATCATCGGCAGAGACCAGTACCCGATGATGGGCCGAGACCGAGACCAG
TACCAGATGTCCGGACGAGGATCTGACTACTCCAAGTCTAGGCAGATTGCTAAAGCTGCAACTGCTGTCA
CAGCTGGTGGTTCCCTCCTTGTTCTCTCCAGCCTTACCCTTGTTGGAACTGTCATAGCTTTGACTGTTGC
AACACCTCTGCTCGTTATCTTCAGCCCAATCCTTGTCCCGGCTCTCATCACAGTTGCACTCCTCATCACC
GGTTTTCTTTCCTCTGGAGGGTTTGGCATTGCCGCTATAACCGTTTTCTCTTGGATTTACAAGTAAGCAC
ACATTTATCATCTTACTTCATAATTTTGTGCAATATGTGCATGCATGTGTTGAGCCAGTAGCTTTGGATC
AATTTTTTTGGTCGAATAACAAATGTAACAATAAGAAATTGCAAATTCTAGGGAACATTTGGTTAACTAA
ATACGAAATTTGACCTAGCTAGCTTGAATGTGTCTGTGTATATCATCTATATAGGTAAAATGCTTGGTAT
GATACCTATTGATTGTGAATAGGTACGCAACGGGAGAGCACCCACAGGGATCAGACAAGTTGGACAGTGC
AAGGATGAAGTTGGGAAGCAAAGCTCAGGATCTGAAAGACAGAGCTCAGTACTACGGACAGCAACATACT
GGTGGGGAACATGACCGTGACCGTACTCGTGGTGGCCAGCACACTACTCAAGGGTGGGCGCGCCGACCCA
GCTTTCTTGTACAAAGTGGTGATATCCCGCGGATGGTGAGCAAGGGCGAGGAGCTGTTCACCGGGGTGGT
GCCCATCCTGGTCGAGCTGGACGGCGACGTAAACGGCCACAAGTTCAGCGTGTCCGGCGAGGGCGAGGGC
GATGCCACCTACGGCAAGCTGACCCTGAAGTTCATCTGCACCACCGGCAAGCTGCCCGTGCCCTGGCCCA
CCCTCGTGACCACCCTGACCTACGGCGTGCAGTGCTTCAGCCGCTACCCCGACCACATGAAGCAGCACGA
CTTCTTCAAGTCCGCCATGCCCGAAGGCTACGTCCAGGAGCGCACCATCTTCTTCAAGGACGACGGCAAC
TACAAGACCCGCGCCGAGGTGAAGTTCGAGGGCGACACCCTGGTGAACCGCATCGAGCTGAAGGGCATCG
ACTTCAAGGAGGACGGCAACATCCTGGGGCACAAGCTGGAGTACAACTACAACAGCCACAACGTCTATAT
CATGGCCGACAAGCAGAAGAACGGCATCAAGGTGAACTTCAAGATCCGCCACAACATCGAGGACGGCAGC
GTGCAGCTCGCCGACCACTACCAGCAGAACACCCCCATCGGCGACGGCCCCGTGCTGCTGCCCGACAACC
ACTACCTGAGCACCCAGTCCGCCCTGAGCAAAGACCCCAACGAGAAGCGCGATCACATGGTCCTGCTGGA
GTTCGTGACCGCCGCCGGGATCACTCTCGGCATGGACGAGCTGTACGAACCCGGCATGTTACGTCCTGTA
GAAACCCCAACCCGTGAAATCAAAAAACTCGACGGCCTGTGGGCATTCAGTCTGGATCGCGACCGCAAAC
CGAAGTCGGCGGCTTTTCTGCTGCAAAAACGCTGGACTGGCATGAACTTCGGTGAAAAACCGCAGCAGGG
AGGCAAACAATGACCATGGCGGCCGGGAGGGCCATGCTAGAGTCCGCAAAAATCACCAGTCTCTCTCTAC
AAATCTATCTCTCTCTATTTTTCTCCAGAATAATGTGTGAGTAGTTCCCAGATAAGGGAATTAGGGTTCT
TATAGGGTTTCGCTCATGTGTTGAGCATATAAGAAACCCTTAGTATGTATTTGTATTTGTAAAATACTTC
TATCAATAAAATTTCTAATTCCTAAAACCAAAATCCAGTGACCTGCAGGCATGCGACCTCGAATTATCGA
TCATGAGCGGAGAATTAAGGGAGTCACGTTATGACCCCCGCCGATGACGCGGGACAAGCCGTTTTACGTT
TGGAACTGACAGAACCGCAACGTTGAAGGAGCCACTGAGCCGCGGGTTTCTGGAGTTTAATGAGCTAAGC
ACATACGTCAGAAACCATTATTGCGCGTTCAAAAGTCGCCTAAGGTCACTATCAGCTAGCAAATATTTCT
TGTCAAAAATGCTCCACTGACGTTCCATAAATTCCCCTCGGTATCCAATTAGAGTCTCATATTCACTCTC
AACTCGATCGAGGCATGATTGAACAAGATGGATTGCACGCAGGTTCTCCGGCCGCTTGGGTGGAGAGGCT
ATTCGGCTATGACTGGGCACAACAGACAATCGGCTGCTCTGATGCCGCCGTGTTCCGGCTGTCAGCGCAG
GGGCGCCCGGTTCTTTTTGTCAAGACCGACCTGTCCGGTGCCCTGAATGAACTCCAAGACGAGGCAGCGC
GGCTATCGTGGCTGGCCACGACGGGCGTTCCTTGCGCAGCTGTGCTCGACGTTGTCACTGAAGCGGGAAG
GGACTGGCTGCTATTGGGCGAAGTGCCGGGGCAGGATCTCCTGTCATCTCACCTTGCTCCTGCCGAGAAA
GTATCCATCATGGCTGATGCAATGCGGCGGCTGCATACGCTTGATCCGGCTACCTGCCCATTCGACCACC
AAGCGAAACATCGCATCGAGCGAGCACGTACTCGGATGGAAGCCGGTCTTGTCGATCAGGATGATCTGGA
CGAAGAGCATCAGGGGCTCGCGCCAGCCGAACTGTTCGCCAGGCTCAAGGCGCGGATGCCCGACGGCGAG
GATCTCGTCGTGACCCACGGCGATGCCTGCTTGCCGAATATCATGGTGGAAAATGGCCGCTTTTCTGGAT
TCATCGACTGTGGCCGGCTGGGTGTGGCGGACCGCTATCAGGACATAGCGTTGGCTACCCGTGATATTGC
TGAAGAGCTTGGCGGCGAATGGGCTGACCGCTTCCTCGTGCTTTACGGTATCGCCGCTCCCGATTCGCAG
CGCATCGCCTTCTATCGCCTTCTTGACGAGTTCTTCTGAGCGGGACTCTGGGGTTCGGACTCTAGCTAGA
GTCAAGCAGATCGTTCAAACATTTGGCAATAAAGTTTCTTAAGATTGAATCCTGTTGCCGGTCTTGCGAT
GATTATCATATAATTTCTGTTGAATTACGTTAAGCATGTAATAATTAACATGTAATGCATGACGTTATTT
ATGAGATGGGTTTTTATGATTAGAGTCCCGCAATTATACATTTAATACGCGATAGAAAACAAAATATAGC
GCGCAAACTAGGATAAATTATCGCGCGCGGTGTCATCTATGTTACTAGATCGACCGGCATGCAAGCTGAT
AATTCAATTCGGCGTTAATTCAGTACATTAAAAACGTCCGCAATGTGTTATTAAGTTGTCTAAGCGTCAA
TTTGTTTACACCACAATATATCCTGCCACCAGCCAGCCAACAGCTCCCCGACCGGCAGCTCGGCACAAAA
TCACCACTCGATACAGGCAGCCCATCAGTCCGGGACGGCGTCAGCGGGAGAGCCGTTGTAAGGCGGCAGA
CTTTGCTCATGTTACCGATGCTATTCGGAAGAACGGCAACTAAGCTGCCGGGTTTGAAACACGGATGATC
TCGCGGAGGGTAGCATGTTGATTGTAACGATGACAGAGCGTTGCTGCCTGTGATCAATTCGGGCACGAAC
CCAGTGGACATAAGCCTGTTCGGTTCGTAAGCTGTAATGCAAGTAGCGTATGCGCTCACGCAACTGGTCC
AGAACCTTGACCGAACGCAGCGGTGGTAACGGCGCAGTGGCGGTTTTCATGGCTTGTTATGACTGTTTTT
TTGGGGTACAGTCTATGCCTCGGGCATCCAAGCAGCAAGCGCGTTACGCCGTGGGTCGATGTTTGATGTT
ATGGAGCAGCAACGATGTTACGCAGCAGGGCAGTCGCCCTAAAACAAAGTTAAACATCATGGGGGAAGCG
GTGATCGCCGAAGTATCGACTCAACTATCAGAGGTAGTTGGCGTCATCGAGCGCCATCTCGAACCGACGT
TGCTGGCCGTACATTTGTACGGCTCCGCAGTGGATGGCGGCCTGAAGCCACACAGTGATATTGATTTGCT
GGTTACGGTGACCGTAAGGCTTGATGAAACAACGCGGCGAGCTTTGATCAACGACCTTTTGGAAACTTCG
GCTTCCCCTGGAGAGAGCGAGATTCTCCGCGCTGTAGAAGTCACCATTGTTGTGCACGACGACATCATTC
CGTGGCGTTATCCAGCTAAGCGCGAACTGCAATTTGGAGAATGGCAGCGCAATGACATTCTTGCAGGTAT
CTTCGAGCCAGCCACGATCGACATTGATCTGGCTATCTTGCTGACAAAAGCAAGAGAACATAGCGTTGCC
TTGGTAGGTCCAGCGGCGGAGGAACTCTTTGATCCGGTTCCTGAACAGGATCTATTTGAGGCGCTAAATG
AAACCTTAACGCTATGGAACTCGCCGCCCGACTGGGCTGGCGATGAGCGAAATGTAGTGCTTACGTTGTC
CCGCATTTGGTACAGCGCAGTAACCGGCAAAATCGCGCCGAAGGATGTCGCTGCCGACTGGGCAATGGAG
CGCCTGCCGGCCCAGTATCAGCCCGTCATACTTGAAGCTAGACAGGCTTATCTTGGACAAGAAGAAGATC
GCTTGGCCTCGCGCGCAGATCAGTTGGAAGAATTTGTCCACTACGTGAAAGGCGAGATCACCAAGGTAGT
CGGCAAATAATGTCTAGCTAGAAATTCGTTCAAGCCGACGCCGCTTCGCGGCGCGGCTTAACTCAAGCGT
TAGATGCACTAAGCACATAATTGCTCACAGCCAAACTATCAGGTCAAGTCTGCTTTTATTATTTTTAAGC
GTGCATAATAAGCCCTACACAAATTGGGAGATATATCATGCATGACCAAAATCCCTTAACGTGAGTTTTC
GTTCCACTGAGCGTCAGACCCCGTAGAAAAGATCAAAGGATCTTCTTGAGATCCTTTTTTTCTGCGCGTA
ATCTGCTGCTTGCAAACAAAAAAACCACCGCTACCAGCGGTGGTTTGTTTGCCGGATCAAGAGCTACCAA
CTCTTTTTCCGAAGGTAACTGGCTTCAGCAGAGCGCAGATACCAAATACTGTCCTTCTAGTGTAGCCGTA
GTTAGGCCACCACTTCAAGAACTCTGTAGCACCGCCTACATACCTCGCTCTGCTAATCCTGTTACCAGTG
GCTGCTGCCAGTGGCGATAAGTCGTGTCTTACCGGGTTGGACTCAAGACGATAGTTACCGGATAAGGCGC
AGCGGTCGGGCTGAACGGGGGGTTCGTGCACACAGCCCAGCTTGGAGCGAACGACCTACACCGAACTGAG
ATACCTACAGCGTGAGCTATGAGAAAGCGCCACGCTTCCCGAAGGGAGAAAGGCGGACAGGTATCCGGTA
AGCGGCAGGGTCGGAACAGGAGAGCGCACGAGGGAGCTTCCAGGGGGAAACGCCTGGTATCTTTATAGTC
CTGTCGGGTTTCGCCACCTCTGACTTGAGCGTCGATTTTTGTGATGCTCGTCAGGGGGGCGGAGCCTATG
GAAAAACGCCAGCAACGCGGCCTTTTTACGGTTCCTGGCCTTTTGCTGGCCTTTTGCTCACATGTTCTTT
CCTGCGTTATCCCCTGATTCTGTGGATAACCGTATTACCGCCTTTGAGTGAGCTGATACCGCTCGCCGCA
GCCGAACGACCGAGCGCAGCGAGTCAGTGAGCGAGGAAGCGGAAGAGCGCCTGATGCGGTATTTTCTCCT
TACGCATCTGTGCGGTATTTCACACCGCATATGGTGCACTCTCAGTACAATCTGCTCTGATGCCGCATAG
TTAAGCCAGTATACACTCCGCTATCGCTACGTGACTGGGTCATGGCTGCGCCCCGACACCCGCCAACACC
CGCTGACGCGCCCTGACGGGCTTGTCTGCTCCCGGCATCCGCTTACAGACAAGCTGTGACCGTCTCCGGG
AGCTGCATGTGTCAGAGGTTTTCACCGTCATCACCGAAACGCGCGAGGCAGGGTGCCTTGATGTGGGCGC
CGGCGGTCGAGTGGCGACGGCGCGGCTTGTCCGCGCCCTGGTAGATTGCCTGGCCGTAGGCCAGCCATTT
TTGAGCGGCCAGCGGCCGCGATAGGCCGACGCGAAGCGGCGGGGCGTAGGGAGCGCAGCGACCGAAGGGT
AGGCGCTTTTTGCAGCTCTTCGGCTGTGCGCTGGCCAGACAGTTATGCACAGGCCAGGCGGGTTTTAAGA
GTTTTAATAAGTTTTAAAGAGTTTTAGGCGGAAAAATCGCCTTTTTTCTCTTTTATATCAGTCACTTACA
TGTGTGACCGGTTCCCAATGTACGGCTTTGGGTTCCCAATGTACGGGTTCCGGTTCCCAATGTACGGCTT
TGGGTTCCCAATGTACGTGCTATCCACAGGAAAGAGACCTTTTCGACCTTTTTCCCCTGCTAGGGCAATT
TGCCCTAGCATCTGCTCCGTACATTAGGAACCGGCGGATGCTTCGCCCTCGATCAGGTTGCGGTAGCGCA
TGACTAGGATCGGGCCAGCCTGCCCCGCCTCCTCCTTCAAATCGTACTCCGGCAGGTCATTTGACCCGAT
CAGCTTGCGCACGGTGAAACAGAACTTCTTGAACTCTCCGGCGCTGCCACTGCGTTCGTAGATCGTCTTG
AACAACCATCTGGCTTCTGCCTTGCCTGCGGCGCGGCGTGCCAGGCGGTAGAGAAAACGGCCGATGCCGG
GATCGATCAAAAAGTAATCGGGGTGAACCGTCAGCACGTCCGGGTTCTTGCCTTCTGTGATCTCGCGGTA
CATCCAATCAGCTAGCTCGATCTCGATGTACTCCGGCCGCCCGGTTTCGCTCTTTACGATCTTGTAGCGG
CTAATCAAGGCTTCACCCTCGGATACCGTCACCAGGCGGCCGTTCTTGGCCTTCTTCGTACGCTGCATGG
CAACGTGCGTGGTGTTTAACCGAATGCAGGTTTCTACCAGGTCGTCTTTCTGCTTTCCGCCATCGGCTCG
CCGGCAGAACTTGAGTACGTCCGCAACGTGTGGACGGAACACGCGGCCGGGCTTGTCTCCCTTCCCTTCC
CGGTATCGGTTCATGGATTCGGTTAGATGGGAAACCGCCATCAGTACCAGGTCGTAATCCCACACACTGG
CCATGCCGGCCGGCCCTGCGGAAACCTCTACGTGCCCGTCTGGAAGCTCGTAGCGGATCACCTCGCCAGC
TCGTCGGTCACGCTTCGACAGACGGAAAACGGCCACGTCCATGATGCTGCGACTATCGCGGGTGCCCACG
TCATAGAGCATCGGAACGAAAAAATCTGGTTGCTCGTCGCCCTTGGGCGGCTTCCTAATCGACGGCGCAC
CGGCTGCCGGCGGTTGCCGGGATTCTTTGCGGATTCGATCAGCGGCCGCTTGCCACGATTCACCGGGGCG
TGCTTCTGCCTCGATGCGTTGCCGCTGGGCGGCCTGCGCGGCCTTCAACTTCTCCACCAGGTCATCACCC
AGCGCCGCGCCGATTTGTACCGGGCCGGATGGTTTGCGACCGCTCACGCCGATTCCTCGGGCTTGGGGGT
TCCAGTGCCATTGCAGGGCCGGCAGACAACCCAGCCGCTTACGCCTGGCCAACCGCCCGTTCCTCCACAC
ATGGGGCATTCCACGGCGTCGGTGCCTGGTTGTTCTTGATTTTCCATGCCGCCTCCTTTAGCCGCTAAAA
TTCATCTACTCATTTATTCATTTGCTCATTTACTCTGGTAGCTGCGCGATGTATTCAGATAGCAGCTCGG
TAATGGTCTTGCCTTGGCGTACCGCGTACATCTTCAGCTTGGTGTGATCCTCCGCCGGCAACTGAAAGTT
GACCCGCTTCATGGCTGGCGTGTCTGCCAGGCTGGCCAACGTTGCAGCCTTGCTGCTGCGTGCGCTCGGA
CGGCCGGCACTTAGCGTGTTTGTGCTTTTGCTCATTTTCTCTTTACCTCATTAACTCAAATGAGTTTTGA
TTTAATTTCAGCGGCCAGCGCCTGGACCTCGCGGGCAGCATCGCCCTCGGGTTCTGATTCAAGAACGGTT
GTGCCGGCGGCGGCAGTGCCTGGGTAGCTCACGCGCTGCGTGATACGGGACTCAAGAATGGGCAGCTCGT
ACCCGGCCAGCGCCTCGGCAACCTCACCGCCGATGCGCGTGCCTTTGATCGCCCGCGACACGACAAAGGC
CGCTTGTAGCCTTCCATCCGTGACCTCAATGCGCTGCTTAACCAGCTCCACCAGGTCGGCGGTGGCCCAT
ATGTCGTAAGGGCTTGGCTGCACCGGAATCAGCACGAAGTCGGCTGCCTTGATCGCGGACACAGCCAAGT
CCGCCGCCTGGGGCGCTCCGTCGATCACTACGAAGTCGCGCCGGCCGATGGCCTTCACGTCGCGGTCAAT
CGTCGGGCGGTCGATGCCGACAACGGTTAGCGGTTGATCTTCCCGCACGGCCGCCCAATCGCGGGCACTG
CCCTGGGGATCGGAATCGACTAACAGAACATCGGCCCCGGCGAGTTGCAGGGCGCGGGCTAGATGGGTTG
CGATGGTCGTCTTGCCTGACCCGCCTTTCTGGTTAAGTACAGCGATAACCTTCATGCGTTCCCCTTGCGT
ATTTGTTTATTTACTCATCGCATCATATACGCAGCGACCGCATGACGCAAGCTGTTTTACTCAAATACAC
ATCACCTTTTTAGACGGCGGCGCTCGGTTTCTTCAGCGGCCAAGCTGGCCGGCCAGGCCGCCAGCTTGGC
ATCAGACAAACCGGCCAGGATTTCATGCAGCCGCACGGTTGAGACGTGCGCGGGCGGCTCGAACACGTAC
CCGGCCGCGATCATCTCCGCCTCGATCTCTTCGGTAATGAAAAACGGTTCGTCCTGGCCGTCCTGGTGCG
GTTTCATGCTTGTTCCTCTTGGCGTTCATTCTCGGCGGCCGCCAGGGCGTCGGCCTCGGTCAATGCGTCC
TCACGGAAGGCACCGCGCCGCCTGGCCTCGGTGGGCGTCACTTCCTCGCTGCGCTCAAGTGCGCGGTACA
GGGTCGAGCGATGCACGCCAAGCAGTGCAGCCGCCTCTTTCACGGTGCGGCCTTCCTGGTCGATCAGCTC
GCGGGCGTGCGCGATCTGTGCCGGGGTGAGGGTAGGGCGGGGGCCAAACTTCACGCCTCGGGCCTTGGCG
GCCTCGCGCCCGCTCCGGGTGCGGTCGATGATTAGGGAACGCTCGAACTCGGCAATGCCGGCGAACACGG
TCAACACCATGCGGCCGGCCGGCGTGGTGGTGTCGGCCCACGGCTCTGCCAGGCTACGCAGGCCCGCGCC
GGCCTCCTGGATGCGCTCGGCAATGTCCAGTAGGTCGCGGGTGCTGCGGGCCAGGCGGTCTAGCCTGGTC
ACTGTCACAACGTCGCCAGGGCGTAGGTGGTCAAGCATCCTGGCCAGCTCCGGGCGGTCGCGCCTGGTGC
CGGTGATCTTCTCGGAAAACAGCTTGGTGCAGCCGGCCGCGTGCAGTTCGGCCCGTTGGTTGGTCAAGTC
CTGGTCGTCGGTGCTGACGCGGGCATAGCCCAGCAGGCCAGCGGCGGCGCTCTTGTTCATGGCGTAATGT
CTCCGGTTCTAGTCGCAAGTATTCTACTTTATGCGACTAAAACACGCGACAAGAAAACGCCAGGAAAAGG
GCAGGGCGGCAGCCTGTCGCGTAACTTAGGACTTGTGCGACATGTCGTTTTCAGAAGACGGCTGCACTGA
ACGTCAGAAGCCGACTGCACTATAGCAGCGGAGGGGTTGGATCAAAGTACTTTAAAGTACTTTAAAGTAC
TTTAAAGTACTTTGATCCCGAGGGGAACCCTGTGGTTGGCATGCACATACAAATGGACGAACGGATAAAC
CTTTTCACGCCCTTTTAAATATCCGATTATTCTAATAAACGCTCTTTTCTCTTAGGTTTACCCGCCAATA
TATCCTGTCAAACACTGATAGTTTAAACTGAAGGCGGGAAACGACAATCTGATCCAAGCTCAAGCTAAGC
TCTCAACTTTTGATTCGCTATTTGCAGTGCACCTGTGGCGTTCATCACATCTTTTGTGACACTGTTTGCA
CTGGTCATTGCTATTACAAAGGACCTTCCTGATGTTGAAGGAGATCGAAAGTAAGTAACTGCACGCATAA
CCATTTTCTTTCCGCTCTTTGGCTCAATCCATTTGACAGTCAAAGACAATGTTTAACCAGCTCCGTTTGA
TATATTGTCTTTATGTGTTTGTTCAAGCATGTTTAGTTAATCATGCCTTTGATTGATCTTGAATAGGTTC
CAAATATCAACCCTGGCAACAAAACTTGGAGTGAGAAACATTGCATTCCTCGGTTCTGGACTTCTGCTAG
TAAATTATGTTTCAGCCATATCACTAGCTTTCTACATGCCTCAGGTGAATTCATCTATTTCCGTCTTAAC
TATTTCGGTTAATTAAAGCACGAACACCATTACTGCATGTAGAAGCTTGATAAACTATCGCCACCAATTT
ATTTTTGTTGCGATATTGTTACTTTCCTCAGTATGCAGCTTTGAAAAGACCAACCCTCTTATCCTTTAAC
AATGAACAGGTTTTTAGAGGTAGCTTGATGATTCCTGCACATGTGATCTTGGCTTCAGGCTTAATTTTCC
AGGTAAAGCATTATGAGATACTCTTATATCTCTTACATACTTTTGAGATAATGCACAAGAACTTCATAAC
TATATGCTTTAGTTTCTGCATTTGACACTGCCAAATTCATTAATCTCTAATATCTTTGTTGTTGATCTTT
GGTAGACATGGGTACTAGAAAAAGCAAACTACACCAAGGTAAAATACTTTTGTACAAACATAAACTCGTT
ATCACGGAACATCAATGGAGTGTATATCTAACGGAGTGTAGAAACATTTGATTATTGCAGGAAGCTATCT
CAGGATATTATCGGTTTATATGGAATCTCTTCTACGCAGAGTATCTGTTATTCCCCTTCCTCTAGCTTTC
AATTTCATGGTGAGGATATGCAGTTTTCTTTGTATATCATTCTTCTTCTTCTTTGTAGCTTGGAGTCAAA
ATCGGTTCCTTCATGTACATACATCAAGGATATGTCCTTCTGAATTTTTATATCTTGCAATAAAAATGCT
TGTACCAATTGAAACACCAGCTTTTTGAGTTCTATGATCACTGACTTGGTTCTAACCAAAAAAAAAAAAA
TGTTTAATTTACATATCTAAAAGTAGGTTTAGGGAAACCTAAACAGTAAAATATTTGTATATTATTCGAA
TTTCACTCATCATAAAAACTTAAATTGCACCATAAAATTTTGTTTTACTATTAATGATGTAATTTGTGTA
ACTTAAGATAAAAATAATATTCCGTAAGTTAACCGGCTAAAACCACGTATAAACCAGGGAACCTGTTAAA
CCGGTTCTTTACTGGATAAAGAAATGAAAGCCCATGTAGACAGCTCCATTAGAGCCCAAACCCTAAATTT
CTCATCTATATAAAAGGAGTGACATTAGGGTTTTTGTTCGTCCTCTTAAAGCTTCTCGTTTTCTCTGCCG
TCTCTCTCATTCGCGCGACGCAAACGATCTTCAGGTGATCTTCTTTCTCCAAATCCTCTCTCATAACTCT
GATTTCGTACTTGTGTATTTGAGCTCACGCTCTGTTTCTCTCACCACAGCCATGCCTAAGAAGAAGAGGA
AGGTTGCTAGTGATATCACAAGTTTGTACAAAAAAGCAGGCTTTTACCCATACGATGTTCCAGATTACGC
TGATATCGCCGATCTACGCACGCTCGGCTACAGCCAGCAGCAACAGGAGAAGATCAAACCGAAGGTTCGT
TCGACAGTGGCGCAGCACCACGAGGCACTGGTCGGCCACGGGTTTACACACGCGCACATCGTTGCGTTAA
GCCAACACCCGGCAGCGTTAGGGACCGTCGCTGTCAAGTATCAGGACATGATCGCAGCGTTGCCAGAGGC
GACACACGAAGCGATCGTTGGCGTCGGCAAACAGTGGTCCGGCGCACGCGCTCTGGAGGCCTTGCTCACG
GTGGCGGGAGAGTTGAGAGGTCCACCGTTACAGTTGGACACAGGCCAACTTCTCAAGATTGCAAAACGTG
GCGGCGTGACCGCAGTGGAGGCAGTGCATGCATGGCGCAATGCACTGACGGGTGCCCCGCTCAACCTGAC
CCCGGACCAGGTGGTTGCAATCGCGTCACACGATGGGGGAAAGCAGGCCCTAGAAACCGTTCAGCGACTC
CTGCCCGTCCTGTGCCAGGACCACGGCCTGACCCCCGAACAGGTTGTCGCTATTGCTAGTAACGGCGGAG
GCAAACAGGCGCTGGAAACAGTTCAGCGCCTCTTGCCGGTCTTGTGTCAGGCCCACGGCCTGACCCCGGA
CCAGGTGGTTGCAATCGCGTCACACGATGGGGGAAAGCAGGCCCTAGAAACCGTTCAGCGACTCCTGCCC
GTCCTGTGCCAGGCCCACGGCCTGACCCCGGCCCAGGTGGTTGCAATCGCGTCACACGATGGGGGAAAGC
AGGCCCTAGAAACCGTTCAGCGACTCCTGCCCGTCCTGTGCCAGGACCACGGCCTGACCCCAGACCAGGT
TGTGGCCATCGCCAGCAACATAGGTGGCAAGCAGGCCCTCGAAACCGTCCAGAGACTGTTACCGGTTCTC
TGCCAGGACCACGGCCTGACCCCAGAACAAGTTGTCGCGATTGCAAGCAACAACGGAGGCAAACAAGCCT
TAGAAACAGTCCAGAGATTGTTGCCGGTGCTGTGCCAAGCCCACGGCCTGACCCCAGACCAAGTTGTCGC
GATTGCAAGCAACAACGGAGGCAAACAAGCCTTAGAAACAGTCCAGAGATTGTTGCCTGTGCTGTGCCAA
GCCCACGGCCTGACCCCCGCCCAGGTTGTCGCTATTGCTAGTAACGGCGGAGGCAAACAGGCGCTGGAAA
CAGTTCAGCGCCTCTTGCCGGTCTTGTGTCAGGACCACGGCCTGACCCCAGACCAGGTTGTGGCCATCGC
CAGCAACATAGGTGGCAAGCAGGCCCTCGAAACCGTCCAGAGACTGTTACCGGTTCTCTGCCAGGACCAC
GGCCTGACCCCAGAACAAGTTGTCGCGATTGCAAGCAACAACGGAGGCAAACAAGCCTTAGAAACAGTCC
AGAGATTGTTGCCGGTGCTGTGCCAAGCCCACGGCCTGACCCCAGACCAAGTTGTCGCGATTGCAAGCAA
CAACGGAGGCAAACAAGCCTTAGAAACAGTCCAGAGATTGTTGCCTGTGCTGTGCCAAGCCCACGGCCTG
ACCCCAGCCCAGGTTGTGGCCATCGCCAGCAACATAGGTGGCAAGCAGGCCCTCGAAACCGTCCAGAGAC
TGTTACCGGTTCTCTGCCAGGACCACGGCCTGACCCCAGACCAAGTTGTCGCGATTGCAAGCAACAACGG
AGGCAAACAAGCCTTAGAAACAGTCCAGAGATTGTTGCCGGTGCTGTGCCAAGACCACGGCCTGACCCCA
GAACAGGTTGTGGCCATCGCCAGCAACATAGGTGGCAAGCAGGCCCTCGAAACCGTCCAGAGACTGTTAC
CGGTTCTCTGCCAGGCCCACGGCCTGACCCCAGACCAGGTTGTGGCCATCGCCAGCAACATAGGTGGCAA
GCAGGCCCTCGAAACCGTCCAGAGACTGTTACCGGTTCTCTGCCAGGCCCACGGCCTGACCCCCGCCCAG
GTTGTCGCTATTGCTAGTAACGGCGGAGGCAAACAGGCGCTGGAAACAGTTCAGCGCCTCTTGCCGGTCT
TGTGTCAGGACCACGGCCTGACCCCTGAGCAGGTAGTGGCTATTGCATCCAACGGAGGGGGCAGACCCGC
ACTGGAGTCAATTGTTGCCCAGTTATCTCGCCCTGATCCGGCGTTGGCCGCGTTGACCAACGACCACCTC
GTCGCCTTGGCCTGCCTCGGCGGGCGTCCTGCGCTGGATGCAGTGAAAAAGGGATTGGGGGGGTCTGGAT
CGTATGCTTTAGGACCGTATCAGATCTCAGCTCCACAATTGCCTGCATATAACGGACAAACTGTTGGGAC
CTTTTACTACGTTAACGATGCTGGTGGATTGGAGTCCAAAGTGTTCTCTTCTGGTGGCCCAACTCCATAT
CCCAATTATGCGAATGCAGGCCATGTTGAAGGTCAATCAGCCCTATTCATGAGAGATAACGGAATAAGTG
AAGGACTGGTGTTTCACAACAATCCAGAAGGTACTTGTGGATTTTGCGTAAACATGACTGAGACACTTCT
CCCAGAAAATGCCAAGATGACAGTTGTACCTCCTGAAGGTTCTGGTGGATCGACAAACCTTTCAGACATT
ATCGAGAAAGAGACAGGCAAACAGCTAGTGATTCAAGAGTCCATTCTCATGCTTCCCGAAGAAGTTGAGG
AAGTCATTGGGAATAAGCCGGAAAGTGACATACTCGTTCATACGGCTTACGATGAGAGCACGGATGAGAA
TGTCATGTTGCTTACCAGTGATGCACCTGAATACAAACCTTGGGCTTTAGTCATCCAGGACAGCAATGGT
GAGAACAAGATCAAGATGCTGTGATAACTCGAGCGATCCTCTAGACACCCAACTTTTCTATACAAAGTTG
TGAATATGAAGATGAAGATGAAATATTTGGTGTGTCAAATAAAAAGCTTGTGTGCTTAAGTTTGTGTTTT
TTTCTTGGCTTGTTGTGTTATGAATTTGTGGCTTTTTCTAATATTAAATGAATGTAAGATCTCATTATAA
TGAATAAACAAATGTTTCTATAATCCATTGTGAATGTTTTGTTGGATCTCTTCTGCAGCATATAACTACT
GTATGTGCTATGGTATGGACTATGGAATATGATTAAAGATAAGATGGGCTCATAGAGTAAAACGAGGCGA
GGGACCTATAAACCTCCCTTCATCATGCTATTTCATGATCTATTTTATAAAATAAAGATGTAGAAAAAAG
TAAGCGTAATAACCGCAAAACAAATGATTTAAAACATGGCACATAATGAGGAGATTAAGTTCGGTTTACG
TTTATTTTAGTACTAATTGTAACGTGAGACTACGTATCGGGAATCGCCTAATTAAAGCATTAATGCGAAC
CTGATTAGATTCACCGACCCTCCTATCGTGTCGACCTTTCTGTTTCTTAGAATTTTTTGGTAGTCTATGT
ACTAATAATGTCAGCTTCGTATTTATTTCATAAGCAATTTGCATTTGCAATTTGTTTTTTACTTTTATTT
TTATTGTATTGTGGAATGTGGACTCGTACCAACATGAAGTTATATACCACCAAAAAAATTACAGTTAGTC
AAAAGATTCACGAGTGAGAGCTACTTATGATTGTCTTTTACGTATATGTCTAATTGTCTATTTGCTCAAT
AATCTTTGTACTTTCTTTTGTCGTTGATAAATCTAGAGGATCCCCCTCAACTTTTGATTCGCTATTTGCA
GTGCACCTGTGGCGTTCATCACATCTTTTGTGACACTGTTTGCACTGGTCATTGCTATTACAAAGGACCT
TCCTGATGTTGAAGGAGATCGAAAGTAAGTAACTGCACGCATAACCATTTTCTTTCCGCTCTTTGGCTCA
ATCCATTTGACAGTCAAAGACAATGTTTAACCAGCTCCGTTTGATATATTGTCTTTATGTGTTTGTTCAA
GCATGTTTAGTTAATCATGCCTTTGATTGATCTTGAATAGGTTCCAAATATCAACCCTGGCAACAAAACT
TGGAGTGAGAAACATTGCATTCCTCGGTTCTGGACTTCTGCTAGTAAATTATGTTTCAGCCATATCACTA
GCTTTCTACATGCCTCAGGTGAATTCATCTATTTCCGTCTTAACTATTTCGGTTAATTAAAGCACGAACA
CCATTACTGCATGTAGAAGCTTGATAAACTATCGCCACCAATTTATTTTTGTTGCGATATTGTTACTTTC
CTCAGTATGCAGCTTTGAAAAGACCAACCCTCTTATCCTTTAACAATGAACAGGTTTTTAGAGGTAGCTT
GATGATTCCTGCACATGTGATCTTGGCTTCAGGCTTAATTTTCCAGGTAAAGCATTATGAGATACTCTTA
TATCTCTTACATACTTTTGAGATAATGCACAAGAACTTCATAACTATATGCTTTAGTTTCTGCATTTGAC
ACTGCCAAATTCATTAATCTCTAATATCTTTGTTGTTGATCTTTGGTAGACATGGGTACTAGAAAAAGCA
AACTACACCAAGGTAAAATACTTTTGTACAAACATAAACTCGTTATCACGGAACATCAATGGAGTGTATA
TCTAACGGAGTGTAGAAACATTTGATTATTGCAGGAAGCTATCTCAGGATATTATCGGTTTATATGGAAT
CTCTTCTACGCAGAGTATCTGTTATTCCCCTTCCTCTAGCTTTCAATTTCATGGTGAGGATATGCAGTTT
TCTTTGTATATCATTCTTCTTCTTCTTTGTAGCTTGGAGTCAAAATCGGTTCCTTCATGTACATACATCA
AGGATATGTCCTTCTGAATTTTTATATCTTGCAATAAAAATGCTTGTACCAATTGAAACACCAGCTTTTT
GAGTTCTATGATCACTGACTTGGTTCTAACCAAAAAAAAAAAAATGTTTAATTTACATATCTAAAAGTAG
GTTTAGGGAAACCTAAACAGTAAAATATTTGTATATTATTCGAATTTCACTCATCATAAAAACTTAAATT
GCACCATAAAATTTTGTTTTACTATTAATGATGTAATTTGTGTAACTTAAGATAAAAATAATATTCCGTA
AGTTAACCGGCTAAAACCACGTATAAACCAGGGAACCTGTTAAACCGGTTCTTTACTGGATAAAGAAATG
AAAGCCCATGTAGACAGCTCCATTAGAGCCCAAACCCTAAATTTCTCATCTATATAAAAGGAGTGACATT
AGGGTTTTTGTTCGTCCTCTTAAAGCTTCTCGTTTTCTCTGCCGTCTCTCTCATTCGCGCGACGCAAACG
ATCTTCAGGTGATCTTCTTTCTCCAAATCCTCTCTCATAACTCTGATTTCGTACTTGTGTATTTGAGCTC
ACGCTCTGTTTCTCTCACCACAGCCATGCCTAAGAAGAAGAGGAAGGTTACAACTTTGTATAATAAAGTT
GATAAGGAGACCGCCGCTGCCAAGTTCGAGAGACAGCACATGGACAGCATCGATATCGCCGATCTACGCA
CGCTCGGCTACAGCCAGCAGCAACAGGAGAAGATCAAACCGAAGGTTCGTTCGACAGTGGCGCAGCACCA
CGAGGCACTGGTCGGCCACGGGTTTACACACGCGCACATCGTTGCGTTAAGCCAACACCCGGCAGCGTTA
GGGACCGTCGCTGTCAAGTATCAGGACATGATCGCAGCGTTGCCAGAGGCGACACACGAAGCGATCGTTG
GCGTCGGCAAACAGTGGTCCGGCGCACGCGCTCTGGAGGCCTTGCTCACGGTGGCGGGAGAGTTGAGAGG
TCCACCGTTACAGTTGGACACAGGCCAACTTCTCAAGATTGCAAAACGTGGCGGCGTGACCGCAGTGGAG
GCAGTGCATGCATGGCGCAATGCACTGACGGGTGCCCCGCTCAACCTGACCCCAGACCAGGTTGTGGCCA
TCGCCAGCAACATAGGTGGCAAGCAGGCCCTCGAAACCGTCCAGAGACTGTTACCGGTTCTCTGCCAGGA
CCACGGCCTGACCCCCGAACAGGTTGTCGCTATTGCTAGTAACGGCGGAGGCAAACAGGCGCTGGAAACA
GTTCAGCGCCTCTTGCCGGTCTTGTGTCAGGCCCACGGCCTGACCCCAGACCAGGTTGTGGCCATCGCCA
GCAACATAGGTGGCAAGCAGGCCCTCGAAACCGTCCAGAGACTGTTACCGGTTCTCTGCCAGGCCCACGG
CCTGACCCCGGCCCAGGTGGTTGCAATCGCGTCACACGATGGGGGAAAGCAGGCCCTAGAAACCGTTCAG
CGACTCCTGCCCGTCCTGTGCCAGGACCACGGCCTGACCCCAGACCAGGTTGTGGCCATCGCCAGCAACA
TAGGTGGCAAGCAGGCCCTCGAAACCGTCCAGAGACTGTTACCGGTTCTCTGCCAGGACCACGGCCTGAC
CCCAGAACAGGTTGTGGCCATCGCCAGCAACATAGGTGGCAAGCAGGCCCTCGAAACCGTCCAGAGACTG
TTACCGGTTCTCTGCCAGGCCCACGGCCTGACCCCAGACCAAGTTGTCGCGATTGCAAGCAACAACGGAG
GCAAACAAGCCTTAGAAACAGTCCAGAGATTGTTGCCTGTGCTGTGCCAAGCCCACGGCCTGACCCCGGC
CCAGGTGGTTGCAATCGCGTCACACGATGGGGGAAAGCAGGCCCTAGAAACCGTTCAGCGACTCCTGCCC
GTCCTGTGCCAGGACCACGGCCTGACCCCAGACCAGGTTGTGGCCATCGCCAGCAACATAGGTGGCAAGC
AGGCCCTCGAAACCGTCCAGAGACTGTTACCGGTTCTCTGCCAGGACCACGGCCTGACCCCCGAACAGGT
TGTCGCTATTGCTAGTAACGGCGGAGGCAAACAGGCGCTGGAAACAGTTCAGCGCCTCTTGCCGGTCTTG
TGTCAGGCCCACGGCCTGACCCCGGACCAGGTGGTTGCAATCGCGTCACACGATGGGGGAAAGCAGGCCC
TAGAAACCGTTCAGCGACTCCTGCCCGTCCTGTGCCAGGCCCACGGCCTGACCCCCGCCCAGGTTGTCGC
TATTGCTAGTAACGGCGGAGGCAAACAGGCGCTGGAAACAGTTCAGCGCCTCTTGCCGGTCTTGTGTCAG
GACCACGGCCTGACCCCAGACCAGGTTGTGGCCATCGCCAGCAACATAGGTGGCAAGCAGGCCCTCGAAA
CCGTCCAGAGACTGTTACCGGTTCTCTGCCAGGACCACGGCCTGACCCCCGAACAGGTTGTCGCTATTGC
TAGTAACGGCGGAGGCAAACAGGCGCTGGAAACAGTTCAGCGCCTCTTGCCGGTCTTGTGTCAGGCCCAC
GGCCTGACCCCCGACCAGGTTGTCGCTATTGCTAGTAACGGCGGAGGCAAACAGGCGCTGGAAACAGTTC
AGCGCCTCTTGCCGGTCTTGTGTCAGGCCCACGGCCTGACCCCTGAGCAGGTAGTGGCTATTGCATCCCA
CGACGGGGGCAGACCCGCACTGGAGTCAATTGTTGCCCAGTTATCTCGCCCTGATCCGGCGTTGGCCGCG
TTGACCAACGACCACCTCGTCGCCTTGGCCTGCCTCGGCGGGCGTCCTGCGCTGGATGCAGTGAAAAAGG
GATTGGGGGGTTCTGCGATTCCAGTTAAGAGAGGAGCTACAGGAGAAACGAAAGTCTTTACTGGGAATTC
CAATTCTCCCAAATCACCGACTAAAGGCGGATGTAGTGGTGGTAGT
